>Addgene plasmid #228396 | pOPINF AtMKK5 | addgene full sequence | sequence record 465271 | Addgene NGS Result
TCCTGCATCTTTTAATCAAATCCCAAGATGTGTATAAACGCGCCGGTATGTACAGGAAGAGGTTTATACT
AAACTGTTACATTGCAAACGTGGTTTCGTGTGCCAAGTGTGAAAACCGATGTTTAATCAAGGCTCTGACG
CATTTCTACAACCACGACTCCAAGTGTGTGGGTGAAGTCATGCATCTTTTAATCAAATCCCAAGATGTGT
ATAAACCACCAAACTGCCAAAAAATGAAAACTGTCGACAAGCTCTGTCCGTTTGCTGGCAACTGCAAGGG
TCTCAATCCTATTTGTAATTATTGAATAATAAAACAATTATAAATGTCAAATTTGTTTTTTATTAACGAT
ACAAACCAAACGCAACAAGAACATTTGTAGTATTATCTATAATTGAAAACGCGTAGTTATAATCGCTGAG
GTAATATTTAAAATCATTTTCAAATGATTCACAGTTAATTTGCGACAATATAATTTTATTTTCACATAAA
CTAGACGCCTTGTCGTCTTCTTCTTCGTATTCCTTCTCTTTTTCATTTTTCTCTTCATAAAAATTAACAT
AGTTATTATCGTATCCATATATGTATCTATCGTATAGAGTAAATTTTTTGTTGTCATAAATATATATGTC
TTTTTTAATGGGGTGTATAGTACCGCTGCGCATAGTTTTTCTGTAATTTACAACAGTGCTATTTTCTGGT
AGTTCTTCGGAGTGTGTTGCTTTAATTATTAAATTTATATAATCAATGAATTTGGGATCGTCGGTTTTGT
ACAATATGTTGCCGGCATAGTACGCAGCTTCTTCTAGTTCAATTACACCATTTTTTAGCAGCACCGGATT
AACATAACTTTCCAAAATGTTGTACGAACCGTTAAACAAAAACAGTTCACCTCCCTTTTCTATACTATTG
TCTGCGAGCAGTTGTTTGTTGTTAAAAATAACAGCCATTGTAATGAGACGCACAAACTAATATCACAAAC
TGGAAATGTCTATCAATATATAGTTGCTGATGGCCGGCCGTAATGAGACGCACAAACTAATATCACAAAC
TGGAAATGTCTATCAATATATAGTTGCTCTAGTTATTAATAGTAATCAATTACGGGGTCATTAGTTCATA
GCCCATATATGGAGTTCCGCGTTACATAACTTACGGTAAATGGCCCGCCTGGCTGACCGCCCAACGACCC
CCGCCCATTGACGTCAATAATGACGTATGTTCCCATAGTAACGCCAATAGGGACTTTCCATTGACGTCAA
TGGGTGGAGTATTTACGGTAAACTGCCCACTTGGCAGTACATCAAGTGTATCATATGCCAAGTACGCCCC
CTATTGACGTCAATGACGGTAAATGGCCCGCCTGGCATTATGCCCAGTACATGACCTTATGGGACTTTCC
TACTTGGCAGTACATCTACGTATTAGTCATCGCTATTACCATGCATGGTCGAGGTGAGCCCCACGTTCTG
CTTCACTCTCCCCATCTCCCCCCCCTCCCCACCCCCAATTTTGTATTTATTTATTTTTTAATTATTTTGT
GCAGCGATGGGGGCGGGGGGGGGGGGGGGGCGCGCGCCAGGCGGGGCGGGGCGGGGCGAGGGGCGGGGCG
GGGCGAGGCGGAGAGGTGCGGCGGCAGCCAATCAGAGCGGCGCGCTCCGAAAGTTTCCTTTTATGGCGAG
GCGGCGGCGGCGGCGGCCCTATAAAAAGCGAAGCGCGCGGCGGGCGGGAGTCGCTGCGCGCTGCCTTCGC
CCCGTGCCCCGCTCCGCCGCCGCCTCGCGCCGCCCGCCCCGGCTCTGACTGACCGCGTTACTCCCACAGG
TGAGCGGGCGGGACGGCCCTTCTCCTTCGGGCTGTAATTAGCGCTTGGTTTAATGACGGCTTGTTTCTTT
TCTGTGGCTGCGTGAAAGCCTTGAGGGGCTCCGGGAGGGCCCTTTGTGCGGGGGGAGCGGCTCGGGGCTG
TCCGCGGGGGGACGGCTGCCTTCGGGGGGGACGGGGCAGGGCGGGGTTCGGCTTCTGGCGTGTGACCGGC
GGCTCTAGAGCCTCTGCTAACCATGTTCATGCCTTCTTCTTTTTCCTACAGCTCCTGGGCAACGTGCTGG
TTATTGTGCTGTCTCATCATTTTGGCAAAGAATTGGATCGGACCGAAATTAATACGACTCACTATAGGGG
AATTGTGAGCGGATAACAATTCCCCGGAGTTAATCCGGGACCTTTAATTCAACCCAACACAATATATTAT
AGTTAAATAAGAATTATTATCAAATCATTTGTATATTAATTAAAATACTATACTGTAAATTACATTTTAT
TTACAATCAAAGGAGATATACCATGGCACACCATCACCACCATCACAGCAGCGGTCTGGAAGTTCTGTTT
CAGGGCCCGAAACCGATTCAATCTCCTTCTGGAGTAGCTTCACCTATGAAGAACCGTTTACGCAAACGTC
CTGACCTAAGCTTACCACTCCCACACCGCGACGTCGCTCTCGCCGTACCTCTCCCTCTCCCACCTCCTTC
TTCCTCTTCATCCGCTCCGGCGTCTTCCTCCGCGATCTCAACCAACATCTCCGCCGCTAAAAGCTTATCC
GAGCTAGAACGAGTGAACCGAATCGGAAGCGGAGCCGGAGGAACGGTTTACAAAGTAATCCACACTCCGA
CGTCACGTCCTTTCGCTCTCAAAGTGATTTACGGAAACCACGAAGATACCGTGAGACGTCAGATCTGTAG
AGAGATCGAGATCTTAAGAAGTGTTGATCATCCAAACGTTGTGAAATGTCACGATATGTTTGATCATAAC
GGTGAGATCCAGGTTTTGCTTGAGTTTATGGATCAAGGATCTCTTGAAGGAGCTCATATATGGCAAGAAC
AGGAATTAGCTGATCTCTCTCGTCAGATTCTTAGTGGATTAGCTTATCTTCATCGTCGTCATATCGTTCA
TCGTGATATCAAACCTTCGAATCTTCTTATAAACTCAGCTAAAAATGTGAAAATTGCTGATTTTGGTGTG
AGTAGGATCTTGGCACAAACAATGGATCCTTGTAATTCATCTGTTGGTACTATTGCTTATATGAGTCCTG
AGAGGATTAATACTGATTTGAATCATGGTCGTTACGATGGTTATGCTGGAGATGTTTGGAGTTTAGGTGT
TAGTATCTTGGAGTTTTACTTGGGGAGGTTTCCTTTTGCTGTGAGTAGACAAGGTGATTGGGCTAGTCTT
ATGTGTGCTATTTGTATGTCTCAGCCACCTGAAGCTCCGGCTACGGCGTCTCAGGAGTTTCGTCACTTTG
TTTCTTGTTGTTTACAGAGTGATCCTCCTAAGAGATGGTCAGCTCAACAGCTTTTGCAGCATCCTTTCAT
ACTTAAAGCTACCGGTGGTCCTAATCTCCGTCAAATGTTGCCGCCGCCTCGTCCTCTTCCTTCTGCCTCT
TGAAGCTTTCTAGACCAGTTTGTGATTAACCTCAGGTGCAGGCTGCCTATCAGAAGGTGGTGGCTGGTGT
GGCCAATGCCCTGGCTCACAAATACCACTGAGATCGATCTTTTTCCCTCTGCCAAAAATTATGGGGACAT
CATGAAGCCCCTTGAGCATCTGACTTCTGGCTAATAAAGGAAATTTATTTTCATTGCAATAGTGTGTTGG
AATTTTTTGTGTCTCTCACTCGGAAGGACATATGGGAGGGCAAATCATTTAAAACATCAGAATGAGTATT
TGGTTTAGAGTTTGGCAACATATGCCCATATGTAACTAGCATAACCCCTTGGGGCCTCTAAACGGGTCTT
GAGGGGTTTTTTGCTGAAAGCATGCGGAGGAAATTCTCCTTGAAGTTTCCCTGGTGTTCAAAGTAAAGGA
GTTTGCACCAGACGCACCTCTGTTCACTGGTCCGGCGTATTAAAACACGATACATTGTTATTAGTACATT
TATTAAGCGCTAGATTCTGTGCGTTGTTGATTTACAGACAATTGTTGTACGTATTTTAATAATTCATTAA
ATTTATAATCTTTAGGGTGGTATGTTAGAGCGAAAATCAAATGATTTTCAGCGTCTTTATATCTGAATTT
AAATATTAAATCCTCAATAGATTTGTAAAATAGGTTTCGATTAGTTTCAAACAAGGGTTGTTTTTCCGAA
CCGATGGCTGGACTATCTAATGGATTTTCGCTCAACGCCACAAAACTTGCCAAATCTTGTAGCAGCAATC
TAGCTTTGTCGATATTCGTTTGTGTTTTGTTTTGTAATAAAGGTTCGACGTCGTTCAAAATATTATGCGC
TTTTGTATTTCTTTCATCACTGTCGTTAGTGTACAATTGACTCGACGTAAACACGTTAAATAGAGCTTGG
ACATATTTAACATCGGGCGTGTTAGCTTTATTAGGCCGATTATCGTCGTCGTCCCAACCCTCGTCGTTAG
AAGTTGCTTCCGAAGACGATTTTGCCATAGCCACACGACGCCTATTAATTGTGTCGGCTAACACGTCCGC
GATCAAATTTGTAGTTGAGCTTTTTGGAATTGCGATCGCATAACTTCGTATAGCATACATTATACGAAGT
TATAAGCTCGGAACGCTGCGCTCGGTCGTTCGGCTGCGGCGAGCGGTATCAGCTCACTCAAAGGCGGTAA
TACGGTTATCCACAGAATCAGGGGATAACGCAGGAAAGAACATGTGAGCAAAAGGCCAGCAAAAGGCCAG
GAACCGTAAAAAGGCCGCGTTGCTGGCGTTTTTCCATAGGCTCCGCCCCCTGACGAGCATCACAAAAATC
GACGCTCAAGTCAGAGGTGGCGAAACCCGACAGGACTATAAAGATACCAGGCGTTTCCCCCTGGAAGCTC
CCTCGTGCGCTCTCCTGTTCCGACCCTGCCGCTTACCGGATACCTGTCCGCCTTTCTCCCTTCGGGAAGC
GTGGCGCTTTCTCATAGCTCACGCTGTAGGTATCTCAGTTCGGTGTAGGTCGTTCGCTCCAAGCTGGGCT
GTGTGCACGAACCCCCCGTTCAGCCCGACCGCTGCGCCTTATCCGGTAACTATCGTCTTGAGTCCAACCC
GGTAAGACACGACTTATCGCCACTGGCAGCAGCCACTGGTAACAGGATTAGCAGAGCGAGGTATGTAGGC
GGTGCTACAGAGTTCTTGAAGTGGTGGCCTAACTACGGCTACACTAGAAGAACAGTATTTGGTATCTGCG
CTCTGCTGAAGCCAGTTACCTTCGGAAAAAGAGTTGGTAGCTCTTGATCCGGCAAACAAACCACCGCTGG
TAGCGGTGGTTTTTTTGTTTGCAAGCAGCAGATTACGCGCAGAAAAAAAGGATCTCAAGAAGATCCTTTG
TTACCAATGCTTAATCAGTGAGGCACCTATCTCAGCGATCTGTCTATTTCGTTCATCCATAGTTGCCTGA
CTCCCCGTCGTGTAGATAACTACGATACGGGAGGGCTTACCATCTGGCCCCAGTGCTGCAATGATACCGC
GAGACCCACGCTCACCGGCTCCAGATTTATCAGCAATAAACCAGCCAGCCGGAAGGGCCGAGCGCAGAAG
TGGTCCTGCAACTTTATCCGCCTCCATCCAGTCTATTAATTGTTGCCGGGAAGCTAGAGTAAGTAGTTCG
CCAGTTAATAGTTTGCGCAACGTTGTTGCCATTGCTACAGGCATCGTGGTGTCACGCTCGTCGTTTGGTA
TGGCTTCATTCAGCTCCGGTTCCCAACGATCAAGGCGAGTTACATGATCCCCCATGTTGTGCAAAAAAGC
GGTTAGCTCCTTCGGTCCTCCGATCGTTGTCAGAAGTAAGTTGGCCGCAGTGTTATCACTCATGGTTATG
GCAGCACTGCATAATTCTCTTACTGTCATGCCATCCGTAAGATGCTTTTCTGTGACTGGTGAGTACTCAA
CCAAGTCATTCTGAGAATAGTGTATGCGGCGACCGAGTTGCTCTTGCCCGGCGTCAATACGGGATAATAC
CGCGCCACATAGCAGAACTTTAAAAGTGCTCATCATTGGAAAACGTTCTTCGGGGCGAAAACTCTCAAGG
ATCTTACCGCTGTTGAGATCCAGTTCGATGTAACCCACTCGTGCACCCAACTGATCTTCAGCATCTTTTA
CTTTCACCAGCGTTTCTGGGTGAGCAAAAACAGGAAGGCAAAATGCCGCAAAAAAGGGAATAAGGGCGAC
ACGGAAATGTTGAATACTCATACTCTTCCTTTTTCAATATTATTGAAGCATTTATCAGGGTTATTGTCTC
ATGTCCGCGCGTT
Features (pLannotate 1.2.2; 19 found; start..end, strand, type, name):
      4..39      +  CDS            lef2 (fragment): baculovirus late expression factor 2
    181..1008    +  misc_recomb    baculovirus recombination region (lef2/ORF603): contains ORF603 and part of lef2
   1020..1078    +  misc_recomb    baculovirus recombination region (ORF603) (fragment): contains ORF603 and part of lef2
   1140..1443    +  enhancer       CMV enhancer: human cytomegalovirus immediate early enhancer
   1449..1726    +  promoter       chicken β-actin promoter: No description available
   1727..1862    +  intron         hybrid intron (fragment): hybrid between chicken β-actin (CBA) and minute virus of mice (MMV) introns (Gray et al., 2011)
   1951..2081    +  intron         chimeric intron (fragment): chimera between introns from chicken β-actin and rabbit β-globin
   2150..2168    +  promoter       T7 promoter: promoter for bacteriophage T7 RNA polymerase
   2169..2193    +  protein_bind   lac operator: The lac repressor binds to the lac operator to inhibit transcription in E. coli. This inhibition can be relieved by adding lactose or isopropyl-β-D-thiogalactopyranoside (IPTG). lac repressor encoded by lacI
   2209..2318    +  promoter       p10 promoter: baculovirus promoter for expression in insect cells
   2390..3430    +  CDS            MKK5: M2K5_ARATH - Also known as MEK5 From Arabidopsis thaliana (Mouse-ear cress).
   3460..3528    +  CDS            HBB (fragment): HBB_PONPY - Experimental evidence at transcript level: Swiss-Prot protein existence level 2. Involved in oxygen transport from the lung to the various peripheral tissues. From Pongo pygmaeus (Bornean orangutan).
   3603..3658    +  polyA_signal   β-globin poly(A) signal: rabbit β-globin polyadenylation signal (Gil and Proudfoot, 1987)
   3746..3793    +  terminator     T7 terminator: transcription terminator for bacteriophage T7 RNA polymerase
   3806..4511    +  misc_recomb    baculovirus recombination region (ORF1629): contains part of ORF1629
   4520..4553    +  protein_bind   loxP: Cre-mediated recombination occurs in the 8-bp core sequence (GCATACAT). Cre recombinase
   4721..5308    -  rep_origin     ori: high-copy-number ColE1/pMB1/pBR322/pUC origin of replication
   5321..6181    -  CDS            AmpR: β-lactamase; bla; confers resistance to ampicillin, carbenicillin, and related antibiotics
   6182..6233    -  promoter       AmpR promoter (fragment): bla
