[The description below was written by a language model from this plasmid's Addgene catalogue record and pLannotate feature annotations shown in this document.]
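Description:
pOPINF AtMKK5 is a 6,243 bp bacterial expression plasmid that carries the coding sequence of Arabidopsis thaliana MAP kinase kinase 5 (MKK5, AT3G21220) in the pOPINF backbone. Its stated purpose is to produce the kinase in E. coli as a recombinant protein with a His6 tag at the N terminus. The tag comes from the backbone rather than the insert. The feature table does not annotate it separately, although there is unannotated sequence just upstream of the MKK5 reading frame where it would be expected to lie. The roughly 1 kb insert was introduced by Gibson assembly. The plasmid replicates from a high-copy ColE1/pUC-type origin and is selected with ampicillin through the β-lactamase gene.

In bacteria, transcription starts at a T7 promoter followed directly by a lac operator, so expression depends on a host that supplies T7 RNA polymerase and can be induced with IPTG. A T7 terminator lies downstream of the cassette. pOPINF is a multi-host design, and the annotations show this. A CMV enhancer, chicken β-actin promoter and intron fragments sit upstream of the T7 promoter, and a rabbit β-globin poly(A) signal follows the insert, an arrangement that could support mammalian expression. A baculovirus p10 promoter, together with flanking lef2/ORF603 and ORF1629 recombination regions, would allow transfer into a baculovirus genome for insect cell expression. A single loxP site is also present in the backbone. The record describes only the E. coli use. The associated study concerns plant substrates of the bacterial ADP-ribosyltransferase AvrRpm1, which suggests the purified His-tagged kinase was made for biochemical work in that context, though the record does not describe specific assays.
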