Addgene plasmid #228396: pOPINF AtMKK5
Purpose: Recombinant expression of His6-tagged Arabidopsis thaliana MKK5 in E. coli
Depositing lab: Lennart Wirthmueller. Depositing organization: Leibniz Institute of Plant Biochemistry (IPB). Publication: Untargeted proteomics identifies plant substrates of the bacterial-derived ADP-ribosyltransferase AvrRpm1. Simranjit Kaur, Thomas Colby, Domenika Thieme, Carsten Proksch, Susanne Matschi, eIvan Matić, and Lennart Wirthmueller. bioRxiv 2023.09.25.558804 10.1101/2023.09.25.558804.
Backbone
  Vector backbone: pOPINF
  Backbone manufacturer: Berrow et al. (2007) PMID 17317681
  Backbone size w/o insert (bp): 5196
  Total vector size (bp): 6243
  Vector type: Bacterial Expression
Growth in bacteria
  Bacterial resistance: Ampicillin, 100 μg/mL
  Growth temperature: 37°C
  Growth strain: DH5alpha
  Copy number: High Copy
Gene/Insert
  Gene/Insert name: MKK5
  Species: A. thaliana (mustard weed)
  Insert size (bp): 1047
  Entrez Gene: MKK5 (a.k.a. AT3G21220, ARABIDOPSIS THALIANA MITOGEN-ACTIVATED PROTEIN KINASE KINASE 5, ATMAP2K_ALPHA, ATMEK5, ATMKK5, MAP KINASE KINASE 5, MAP kinase kinase 5, MAP2K_A, MEK5)
  Promoter: T7 promoter
  Tag / fusion protein: His6 (N terminal on backbone)
  Cloning method: Gibson Cloning
  Sequencing primers: 5′ TAATACGACTCACTATAGGG
Terms and licenses: Academic/Nonprofit Terms; Industry Terms: Not Available to Industry
Depositor comments: Please visit https://doi.org/10.1101/2023.09.25.558804 for bioRxiv preprint.
How to cite: pOPINF AtMKK5 was a gift from Lennart Wirthmueller (Addgene plasmid # 228396 ; http://n2t.net/addgene:228396 ; RRID:Addgene_228396)
